Addgene plasmid #117581: pEPOR2KN0009
Purpose: Level2 MoClo construct, containing level1 plant expression cassettes for SpCas9-h(pICSL11023) and sgRNA_NbPDS+1 mismatch(pEPOR1CB019)
Depositing lab: Nicola Patron. Depositing organization: Earlham Institute. Publication: Comparison of efficiency and specificity of CRISPR-associated (Cas) nucleases in plants: An expanded toolkit for precision genome engineering. Raitskin O, Schudoma C, West A, Patron NJ. PLoS One. 2019 Feb 27;14(2):e0211598. doi: 10.1371/journal.pone.0211598. eCollection 2019. PubMed 30811422.
Backbone
  Vector backbone: pICSL4723
  Vector type: Plant Expression
Growth in bacteria
  Bacterial resistance: Kanamycin, 50 μg/mL
  Growth temperature: 37°C
  Growth strain: DH5alpha
  Copy number: High Copy
Gene/Insert
  Gene/Insert name: [35S:SpCas9-h(pICSL11023) ] +[AtU6-26:sgRNA]
  Species: Synthetic
  Cloning method: Restriction Enzyme; 5′ cloning site BpiI (destroyed during cloning); 3′ cloning site BpiI (destroyed during cloning)
Terms and licenses: Academic/Nonprofit Terms; Industry Terms: Not Available to Industry
Depositor comments: Please visit https://www.biorxiv.org/content/early/2018/09/20/422766 for BioRxiv preprint
How to cite: pEPOR2KN0009 was a gift from Nicola Patron (Addgene plasmid # 117581 ; http://n2t.net/addgene:117581 ; RRID:Addgene_117581)
