[The description below was written by a language model from this plasmid's Addgene catalogue record and pLannotate feature annotations shown in this document.]
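Description:
pEPOR2KN0009 is a Level 2 MoClo (Golden Gate) plant expression construct of about 11.1 kb, built in the binary backbone pICSL4723 by BpiI-mediated assembly, which destroyed the flanking cloning sites. The backbone carries left and right border repeats of nopaline-type T-DNA, so the region between them can be transferred into plant cells by Agrobacterium. It replicates in E. coli from a high-copy ColE1/pUC-type origin. The pVS1 oriV, RepA and StaA functions provide replication and stable maintenance in Agrobacterium. Selection in bacteria is by kanamycin, through an aminoglycoside phosphotransferase gene driven by the bla promoter. No plant selectable marker appears in the feature table.

The T-DNA holds two Level 1 transcription units. In the first, an enhanced CaMV 35S promoter with a duplicated enhancer and the TMV Ω translational leader drive a Streptococcus pyogenes Cas9 coding sequence, the "SpCas9-h" variant of the record. An EYFP-type fluorescent protein coding sequence lies directly downstream of Cas9, and the unit ends in the nopaline synthase terminator. This layout suggests a Cas9–YFP fusion for monitoring nuclease expression, although the catalogue entry does not mention the fluorescent tag. The second unit is described as an Arabidopsis U6-26 promoter driving a single guide RNA. The annotation detects only the SpCas9 gRNA scaffold, not the promoter or spacer. According to the record, the guide targets NbPDS, presumably the Nicotiana benthamiana phytoene desaturase gene, and carries one mismatch to the target. The associated study compared the efficiency and specificity of Cas nucleases in plants, so this construct most likely served to test how well SpCas9 tolerates an imperfectly matched guide.
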