Features (pLannotate 1.2.2; 15 found; start..end, strand, type, name):
    127..803     +  promoter       CaMV 35S promoter (enhanced): cauliflower mosaic virus 35S promoter with a duplicated enhancer region
    828..881     +  misc_feature   TMV Ω: translational enhancer from the tobacco mosaic virus 5'-leader sequence (Gallie et al., 1988)
    890..4993    +  CDS            cas9: CAS9_STRP1 - Also known as csn1 From Streptococcus pyogenes serotype M1.
   5033..5749    +  CDS            EYFP: EYFP is a basic (constitutively fluorescent) green/yellow fluorescent protein published in 1996, derived from Aequorea victoria. It is reported to be a very rapidly-maturing weak dimer with high acid sensitivity.
   5765..6017    +  terminator     NOS terminator: nopaline synthase terminator and poly(A) signal
   6269..6344    +  misc_RNA       gRNA scaffold: guide RNA scaffold for the Streptococcus pyogenes CRISPR/Cas9 system
   6356..6377    -  protein_bind   attB2 (fragment): mutant version of attB; recombination site for the Gateway® BP reaction BP Clonase™
   6449..6473    +  misc_feature   RB T-DNA repeat: right border repeat from nopaline C58 T-DNA
   6782..7411    +  CDS            pVS1 StaA: stability protein from the Pseudomonas plasmid pVS1 (Heeb et al., 2000)
   7840..8913    +  CDS            pVS1 RepA: replication protein from the Pseudomonas plasmid pVS1 (Heeb et al., 2000)
   8979..9173    +  rep_origin     pVS1 oriV: origin of replication for the Pseudomonas plasmid pVS1 (Heeb et al., 2000)
   9235..9339    +  promoter       AmpR promoter: bla
   9340..10134   +  CDS            KanR: aminoglycoside phosphotransferase; aphA-3; confers resistance to kanamycin
  10305..10893   +  rep_origin     ori: high-copy-number ColE1/pMB1/pBR322/pUC origin of replication
  11029..11053   +  misc_feature   LB T-DNA repeat: left border repeat from nopaline C58 T-DNA
>Addgene plasmid #117581 | pEPOR2KN0009 | addgene full sequence | sequence record 228250 | Addgene NGS Result
GAACACTCTGTGCCGATGTATCACCTCTCGCAAGAATTCAAGCTTGGAGGTCAACATGGTGGAGCACGAC
ACTCTGGTCTACTCCAAAAATGTCAAAGATACAGTCTCAGAAGATCAAAGGGCTATTGAGACTTTTCAAC
AAAGGATAATTTCGGGAAACCTCCTCGGATTCCATTGCCCAGCTATCTGTCACTTCATCGAAAGGACAGT
AGAAAAGGAAGGTGGCTCCTACAAATGCCATCATTGCGATAAAGGAAAGGCTATCATTCAAGATCTCTCT
GCCGACAGTGGTCCCAAAGATGGACCCCCACCCACGAGGAGCATCGTGGAAAAAGAAGAGGTTCCAACCA
CGTCTACAAAGCAAGTGGATTGATGTGATAACATGGTGGAGCACGACACTCTGGTCTACTCCAAAAATGT
CAAAGATACAGTCTCAGAAGATCAAAGGGCTATTGAGACTTTTCAACAAAGGATAATTTCGGGAAACCTC
CTCGGATTCCATTGCCCAGCTATCTGTCACTTCATCGAAAGGACAGTAGAAAAGGAAGGTGGCTCCTACA
AATGCCATCATTGCGATAAAGGAAAGGCTATCATTCAAGATCTCTCTGCCGACAGTGGTCCCAAAGATGG
ACCCCCACCCACGAGGAGCATCGTGGAAAAAGAAGAGGTTCCAACCACGTCTACAAAGCAAGTGGATTGA
TGTGACATCTCCACTGACGTAAGGGATGACGCACAATCCCACTATCCTTCGCAAGACCCTTCCTCTATAT
AAGGAAGTTCATTTCATTTGGAGAGGACACGCTCGAGTATAAGAGCTCATTTTTACAACAATTACCAACA
ACAACAAACAACAAACAACATTACAATTACATTTACAATTATCGATACAATGGACAAGAAGTACTCCATT
GGGCTCGATATCGGCACAAACAGCGTCGGCTGGGCCGTCATTACGGACGAGTACAAGGTGCCGAGCAAAA
AATTCAAAGTTCTGGGCAATACCGATCGCCACAGCATAAAGAAGAACCTCATTGGCGCCCTCCTGTTCGA
CTCCGGGGAGACGGCCGAAGCCACGCGGCTCAAAAGAACAGCACGGCGCAGATATACCCGCAGAAAGAAT
CGGATCTGCTACCTGCAGGAGATCTTTAGTAATGAGATGGCTAAGGTGGATGACTCTTTCTTCCATAGGC
TGGAGGAGTCCTTTTTGGTGGAGGAGGATAAAAAGCACGAGCGCCACCCAATCTTTGGCAATATCGTGGA
CGAGGTGGCGTACCATGAAAAGTACCCAACCATATATCATCTGAGGAAGAAGCTTGTAGACAGTACTGAT
AAGGCTGACTTGCGGTTGATCTATCTCGCGCTGGCGCATATGATCAAATTTCGGGGACACTTCCTCATCG
AGGGGGACCTGAACCCAGACAACAGCGATGTCGACAAACTCTTTATCCAACTGGTTCAGACTTACAATCA
GCTTTTCGAAGAGAACCCGATCAACGCATCCGGAGTTGACGCCAAAGCAATCCTGAGCGCTAGGCTGTCC
AAATCCCGGCGGCTCGAAAACCTCATCGCACAGCTCCCTGGGGAGAAGAAGAACGGCCTGTTTGGTAATC
TTATCGCCCTGTCACTCGGGCTGACCCCCAACTTTAAATCTAACTTCGACCTGGCCGAAGATGCCAAGCT
TCAACTGAGCAAAGACACCTACGATGATGATCTCGACAATCTGCTGGCCCAGATCGGCGACCAGTACGCA
GACCTTTTTTTGGCGGCAAAGAACCTGTCAGACGCCATTCTGCTGAGTGATATTCTGCGAGTGAACACGG
AGATCACCAAAGCTCCGCTGAGCGCTAGTATGATCAAGCGCTATGATGAGCACCACCAAGACTTGACTTT
GCTGAAGGCCCTTGTCAGACAGCAACTGCCTGAGAAGTACAAGGAAATTTTCTTCGATCAGTCTAAAAAT
GGCTACGCCGGATACATTGACGGCGGAGCAAGCCAGGAGGAATTTTACAAATTTATTAAGCCCATCTTGG
AAAAAATGGACGGCACCGAGGAGCTGCTGGTAAAGCTTAACAGAGAAGATCTGTTGCGCAAACAGCGCAC
TTTCGACAATGGAAGCATCCCCCACCAGATTCACCTGGGCGAACTGCACGCTATCCTCAGGCGGCAAGAG
GATTTCTACCCCTTTTTGAAAGATAACAGGGAAAAGATTGAGAAAATCCTCACATTTCGGATACCCTACT
ATGTAGGCCCCCTCGCCCGGGGAAATTCCAGATTCGCGTGGATGACTCGCAAATCAGAAGAGACTATCAC
TCCCTGGAACTTCGAGGAAGTCGTGGATAAGGGGGCCTCTGCCCAGTCCTTCATCGAAAGGATGACTAAC
TTTGATAAAAATCTGCCTAACGAAAAGGTGCTTCCTAAACACTCTCTGCTGTACGAGTACTTCACAGTTT
ATAACGAGCTCACCAAGGTCAAATACGTCACAGAAGGGATGAGAAAGCCAGCATTCCTGTCTGGAGAGCA
GAAGAAAGCTATCGTGGACCTCCTCTTCAAGACGAACCGGAAAGTTACCGTGAAACAGCTCAAAGAAGAT
TATTTCAAAAAGATTGAATGTTTCGACTCTGTTGAAATCAGCGGAGTGGAGGATCGCTTCAACGCATCCC
TGGGAACGTATCACGATCTCCTGAAAATCATTAAAGACAAGGACTTCCTGGACAATGAGGAGAACGAGGA
CATTCTTGAGGACATTGTCCTCACCCTTACGTTGTTTGAAGATAGGGAGATGATTGAAGAACGCTTGAAA
ACTTACGCTCATCTCTTCGACGACAAAGTCATGAAACAGCTCAAGAGGCGCCGATATACAGGATGGGGGC
GGCTGTCAAGAAAACTGATCAATGGGATCCGAGACAAGCAGAGTGGAAAGACAATCCTGGATTTTCTTAA
GTCCGATGGATTTGCCAACCGGAACTTCATGCAGTTGATCCATGATGACTCTCTCACCTTTAAGGAGGAC
ATCCAGAAAGCACAAGTTTCTGGCCAGGGGGACAGTCTCCACGAGCACATCGCTAATCTTGCAGGTAGCC
CAGCTATCAAAAAGGGAATACTGCAGACCGTTAAGGTCGTGGATGAACTCGTCAAAGTAATGGGAAGGCA
TAAGCCCGAGAATATCGTTATCGAGATGGCCCGAGAGAACCAAACTACCCAGAAGGGACAGAAGAACAGT
AGGGAAAGGATGAAGAGGATTGAAGAGGGTATAAAAGAACTGGGGTCCCAAATCCTTAAGGAACACCCAG
TTGAAAACACCCAGCTTCAGAATGAGAAGCTCTACCTGTACTACCTGCAGAACGGCAGGGACATGTACGT
GGATCAGGAACTGGACATCAATCGGCTCTCCGACTACGACGTGGATCATATCGTGCCCCAGTCTTTTCTC
AAAGATGATTCTATTGATAATAAAGTGTTGACAAGATCCGATAAAAATAGAGGGAAGAGTGATAACGTCC
CCTCAGAAGAAGTTGTCAAGAAAATGAAAAATTATTGGCGGCAGCTGCTGAACGCCAAACTGATCACACA
ACGGAAGTTCGATAATCTGACTAAGGCTGAACGAGGTGGCCTGTCTGAGTTGGATAAAGCCGGCTTCATC
AAAAGGCAGCTTGTTGAGACACGCCAGATCACCAAGCACGTGGCCCAAATTCTCGATTCACGCATGAACA
CCAAGTACGATGAAAATGACAAACTGATTCGAGAGGTGAAAGTTATTACTCTGAAGTCTAAGCTGGTTTC
AGATTTCAGAAAGGACTTTCAGTTTTATAAGGTGAGAGAGATCAACAATTACCACCATGCGCATGATGCC
TACCTGAATGCAGTGGTAGGCACTGCACTTATCAAAAAATATCCCAAGCTTGAATCTGAATTTGTTTACG
GAGACTATAAAGTGTACGATGTTAGGAAAATGATCGCAAAGTCTGAGCAGGAAATAGGCAAGGCCACCGC
TAAGTACTTCTTTTACAGCAATATTATGAATTTTTTCAAGACCGAGATTACACTGGCCAATGGAGAGATT
CGGAAGCGACCACTTATCGAAACAAACGGAGAAACAGGAGAAATCGTGTGGGACAAGGGTAGGGATTTCG
CGACAGTCCGGAAGGTCCTGTCCATGCCGCAGGTGAACATCGTTAAAAAGACCGAAGTACAGACCGGAGG
CTTCTCCAAGGAAAGTATCCTCCCGAAAAGGAACAGCGACAAGCTGATCGCACGCAAAAAAGATTGGGAC
CCCAAGAAATACGGCGGATTCGATTCTCCTACAGTCGCTTACAGTGTACTGGTTGTGGCCAAAGTGGAGA
AAGGGAAGTCTAAAAAACTCAAAAGCGTCAAGGAACTGCTGGGCATCACAATCATGGAGCGATCAAGCTT
CGAAAAAAACCCCATCGACTTTCTCGAGGCGAAAGGATATAAAGAGGTCAAAAAAGACCTCATCATTAAG
CTTCCCAAGTACTCTCTCTTTGAGCTTGAAAACGGCCGGAAACGAATGCTCGCTAGTGCGGGCGAGCTGC
AGAAAGGTAACGAGCTGGCACTGCCCTCTAAATACGTTAATTTCTTGTATCTGGCCAGCCACTATGAAAA
GCTCAAAGGATCTCCCGAAGATAATGAGCAGAAGCAGCTGTTCGTGGAACAACACAAACACTACCTTGAT
GAGATCATCGAGCAAATAAGCGAATTCTCCAAAAGAGTGATCCTCGCCGACGCTAACCTCGATAAGGTGC
TTTCTGCTTACAATAAGCACAGGGATAAGCCCATCAGGGAGCAGGCAGAAAACATTATCCACTTGTTTAC
TCTGACCAACTTGGGCGCGCCTGCAGCCTTCAAGTACTTCGACACCACCATAGACAGAAAGCGGTACACC
TCTACAAAGGAGGTCCTGGACGCCACACTGATTCATCAGTCAATTACGGGGCTCTATGAAACAAGAATCG
ACCTCTCTCAGCTCGGTGGAGACAGCAGGGCTGACCCCAAGAAGAAGAGGAAGGTGGGTTCGATGGTGAG
CAAGGGCGAGGAGCTGTTCACCGGGGTGGTGCCCATCCTGGTCGAGCTGGACGGCGACGTAAACGGCCAC
AAGTTCAGCGTGTCCGGCGAGGGCGAGGGCGATGCCACCTACGGCAAGCTGACCCTGAAGTTCATCTGCA
CCACCGGCAAGCTGCCCGTGCCCTGGCCCACCCTCGTGACCACCTTCGGCTACGGCCTGCAGTGCTTCGC
CCGCTACCCCGACCACATGAAGCAGCACGACTTCTTCAAGTCCGCCATGCCCGAAGGCTACGTCCAGGAG
CGCACCATCTTCTTCAAGGACGACGGCAACTACAAGACCCGCGCCGAGGTGAAGTTCGAGGGCGACACCC
TGGTGAACCGCATCGAGCTGAAGGGCATCGACTTCAAGGAGGACGGCAACATCCTGGGGCACAAGCTGGA
GTACAACTACAACAGCCACAACGTCTATATCATGGCCGACAAGCAGAAGAACGGCATCAAGGTGAACTTC
AAGATCCGCCACAACATCGAGGACGGCAGCGTGCAGCTCGCCGACCACTACCAGCAGAACACCCCCATCG
GCGACGGCCCCGTGCTGCTGCCCGACAACCACTACCTGAGCTACCAGTCCGCCCTGAGCAAAGACCCCAA
CGAGAAGCGCGATCACATGGTCCTGCTGGAGTTCGTGACCGCCGCCGGGATCACTCTCGGCATGGACGAG
CTGTACAAGTGAGCTTGTCAAGCAGATCGTTCAAACATTTGGCAATAAAGTTTCTTAAGATTGAATCCTG
TTGCCGGTCTTGCGATGATTATCATATAATTTCTGTTGAATTACGTTAAGCATGTAATAATTAACATGTA
ATGCATGACGTTATTTATGAGATGGGTTTTTATGATTAGAGTCCCGCAATTATACATTTAATACGCGATA
GAAAACAAAATATAGCGCGCAAACTAGGATAAATTATCGCGCGCGGTGTCATCTATGTTACTAGATCGAC
GCTACTAGAATTCGAGCTCGGAGCATCTTCATTCTTAAGATATGAAGATAATCTTCAAAAGGCCCCTGGG
AATCTGAAAGAAGAGAAGCAGGCCCATTTATATGGGAAAGAACAATAGTATTTCTTATATAGGCCCATTT
AAGTTGAAAACAATCTTCAAAAGTCCCACATCGCTTAGATAAGAAAACGAAGCTGAGTTTATATACAGCT
AGAGTCGAAGTAGTGATTGCCGTTAGTTTGAGAGTCCAGTTTTAGAGCTAGAAATAGCAAGTTAAAATAA
GGCTAGTCCGTTATCAACTTGAAAAAGTGGCACCGAGTCGGTGCTTTTTTTCTAGACCCAGCTTTCTTGT
ACAAAGTTGGCATTACGCTTTACGAGGATGCACATGTGACCGAGGGACACGAAGTGATCCGTTTAAACTA
TCAGTGTTTGACAGGATATATTGGCGGGTAAACCTAAGAGAAAAGAGCGTTTATTAGAATAATCGGATAT
TTAAAAGGGCGTGAAAAGGTTTATCCGTTCGTCCATTTGTATGTGCATGCCAACCACAGGGTTCCCCTCG
GGAGTCAGCCGTGCGGCTGCATGAAATCCTGGCCGGTTTGTCTGATGCCAAGCTGGCGGCCTGGCCGGCC
AGCTTGGCCGCTGAAGAAACCGAGCGCCGCCGTCTAAAAAGGTGATGTGTATTTGAGTAAAACAGCTTGC
GTCATGCGGTCGCTGCGTATATGATGCGATGAGTAAATAAACAAATACGCAAGGGGAACGCATGAAGGTT
ATCGCTGTACTTAACCAGAAAGGCGGGTCAGGCAAGACGACCATCGCAACCCATCTAGCCCGCGCCCTGC
AACTCGCCGGGGCCGATGTTCTGTTAGTCGATTCCGATCCCCAGGGCAGTGCCCGCGATTGGGCGGCCGT
GCGGGAAGATCAACCGCTAACCGTTGTCGGCATCGACCGCCCGACGATTGACCGCGACGTGAAGGCCATC
GGCCGGCGCGACTTCGTAGTGATCGACGGAGCGCCCCAGGCGGCGGACTTGGCTGTGTCCGCGATCAAGG
CAGCCGACTTCGTGCTGATTCCGGTGCAGCCAAGCCCTTACGACATATGGGCCACCGCCGACCTGGTGGA
GCTGGTTAAGCAGCGCATTGAGGTCACGGATGGAAGGCTACAAGCGGCCTTTGTCGTGTCGCGGGCGATC
AAAGGCACGCGCATCGGCGGTGAGGTTGCCGAGGCGCTGGCCGGGTACGAGCTGCCCATTCTTGAGTCCC
GTATCACGCAGCGCGTGAGCTACCCAGGCACTGCCGCCGCCGGCACAACCGTTCTTGAATCAGAACCCGA
GGGCGACGCTGCCCGCGAGGTCCAGGCGCTGGCCGCTGAAATTAAATCAAAACTCATTTGAGTTAATGAG
GTAAAGAGAAAATGAGCAAAAGCACAAACACGCTAAGTGCCGGCCGTCCGAGCGCACGCAGCAGCAAGGC
TGCAACGTTGGCCAGCCTGGCAGACACGCCAGCCATGAAGCGGGTCAACTTTCAGTTGCCGGCGGAGGAT
CACACCAAGCTGAAGATGTACGCGGTACGCCAAGGCAAGACCATTACCGAGCTGCTATCTGAATACATCG
CGCAGCTACCAGAGTAAATGAGCAAATGAATAAATGAGTAGATGAATTTTAGCGGCTAAAGGAGGCGGCA
TGGAAAATCAAGAACAACCAGGCACCGACGCCGTGGAATGCCCCATGTGTGGAGGAACGGGCGGTTGGCC
AGGCGTAAGCGGCTGGGTTGTCTGCCGGCCCTGCAATGGCACTGGAACCCCCAAGCCCGAGGAATCGGCG
TGAGCGGTCGCAAACCATCCGGCCCGGTACAAATCGGCGCGGCGCTGGGTGATGACCTGGTGGAGAAGTT
GAAGGCCGCGCAGGCCGCCCAGCGGCAACGCATCGAGGCAGAAGCACGCCCCGGTGAATCGTGGCAAGCG
GCCGCTGATCGAATCCGCAAAGAATCCCGGCAACCGCCGGCAGCCGGTGCGTCGTCGATTAGGAAGCCGC
CCAAGGGCGACGAGCAACCAGATTTTTTCGTTCCGATGCTCTATGACGTGGGCACCCGCGATAGTCGCAG
CATCATGGACGTGGCCGTTTTCCGTCTGTCGAAGCGTGACCGACGAGCTGGCGAGGTGATCCGCTACGAG
CTTCCAGACGGGCACGTAGAGGTTTCCGCAGGGCCGGCCGGCATGGCCAGTGTGTGGGATTACGACCTGG
TACTGATGGCGGTTTCCCATCTAACCGAATCCATGAACCGATACCGGGAAGGGAAGGGAGACAAGCCCGG
CCGCGTGTTCCGTCCACACGTTGCGGACGTACTCAAGTTCTGCCGGCGAGCCGATGGCGGAAAGCAGAAA
GACGACCTGGTAGAAACCTGCATTCGGTTAAACACCACGCACGTTGCCATGCAGCGTACGAAGAAGGCCA
AGAACGGCCGCCTGGTGACGGTATCCGAGGGTGAAGCCTTGATTAGCCGCTACAAGATCGTAAAGAGCGA
AACCGGGCGGCCGGAGTACATCGAGATCGAGCTAGCTGATTGGATGTACCGCGAGATTACAGAAGGCAAG
AACCCGGACGTGCTGACGGTTCACCCCGATTACTTTTTGATCGATCCCGGCATCGGCCGTTTTCTCTACC
GCCTGGCACGCCGCGCCGCAGGCAAGGCAGAAGCCAGATGGTTGTTCAAGACGATCTACGAACGCAGTGG
CAGCGCCGGAGAGTTCAAGAAGTTCTGTTTCACCGTGCGCAAGCTGATCGGGTCAAATGACCTGCCGGAG
TACGATTTGAAGGAGGAGGCGGGGCAGGCTGGCCCGATCCTAGTCATGCGCTACCGCAACCTGATCGAGG
GCGAAGCATCCGCCGGTTCCTAATGTACGGAGCAGATGCTAGGGCAAATTGCCCTAGCAGGGGAAAAAGG
TCGAAAAAGCTTCTTTCCTGTGGATAGCACGTACATTGGGAACCCAAAGCCGTACATTGGGAACCGGAAC
CCGTACATTGGGAACCCAAAGCCGTACATTGGGAACCGGTCACACATGTAAGTGACTGATATAAAAGAGA
AAAAAGGCGATTTTTCCGCCTAAAACTCTTTAAAACTTATTAAAACTCTTAAAACCCGCCTGGCCTGTGC
ATAACTGTCTGGCCAGCGCACAGCCGAACAGCTGCAAAAAGCGCCCACATCAAGGCTCCGAGTGCGCGGA
ACCCCTATTTGTTTATTTTTCTAAATACATTCAAATATGTATCCGCTCATGAGACAATAACCCTGATAAA
TGCTTCAATAATATTGAAAAAGGAAGAGTATGGCTAAAATGAGAATATCACCGGAATTGAAAAAACTGAT
CGAAAAATACCGCTGCGTAAAAGATACGGAAGGAATGTCTCCTGCTAAGGTATATAAGCTGGTGGGAGAA
AATGAAAACCTATATTTAAAAATGACGGACAGCCGGTATAAAGGGACCACCTATGATGTGGAACGGGAAA
AGGACATGATGCTATGGCTGGAAGGAAAGCTGCCTGTTCCAAAGGTCCTGCACTTTGAACGGCATGATGG
CTGGAGCAATCTGCTCATGAGTGAGGCCGATGGCGTCCTTTGCTCGGAAGAGTATGAAGATGAACAAAGC
CCTGAAAAGATTATCGAGCTGTATGCGGAGTGCATCAGGCTCTTTCACTCCATCGACATATCGGATTGTC
CCTATACGAATAGCTTAGACAGCCGCTTAGCCGAATTGGATTACTTACTGAATAACGATCTGGCCGATGT
GGATTGCGAAAACTGGGAAGAGGACACTCCATTTAAAGATCCGCGCGAGCTGTATGATTTTTTAAAGACG
GAAAAGCCCGAAGAGGAACTTGTCTTTTCCCACGGCGACCTGGGAGACAGCAACATCTTTGTGAAAGATG
GCAAAGTAAGTGGCTTTATTGATCTTGGGAGAAGCGGCAGGGCGGACAAGTGGTATGACATTGCCTTCTG
CGTCCGGTCGCTCAGGGAGGATATCGGGGAAGAACAGTATGTCGAGCTATTTTTTGACTTACTGGGGATC
AAGCCTGATTGGGAGAAAATAAAATATTATATTTTACTGGATGAATTGTTTTAGCTGTCAGACCAAGTTT
ACTCATATATACTTTAGATTGATTTAAAACTTCATTTTTAATTTAAAAGGATCTAGGTGAAGATCCTTTT
TGATAATCTCATGACCAAAATCCCTTAACGTGAGTTTTCGTTCCACTGAGCGTCAGACCCCGTAGAAAAG
ATCAAAGGATCTTCTTGAGATCCTTTTTTTCTGCGCGTAATCTGCTGCTTGCAAACAAAAAAACCACCGC
TACCAGCGGTGGTTTGTTTGCCGGATCAAGAGCTACCAACTCTTTTTCCGAAGGTAACTGGCTTCAGCAG
AGCGCAGATACCAAATACTGTTCTTCTAGTGTAGCCGTAGTTAGGCCACCACTTCAAGAACTCTGTAGCA
CCGCCTACATACCTCGCTCTGCTAATCCTGTTACCAGTGGCTGCTGCCAGTGGCGATAAGTCGTGTCTTA
CCGGGTTGGACTCAAGACGATAGTTACCGGATAAGGCGCAGCGGTCGGGCTGAACGGGGGGTTCGTGCAC
ACAGCCCAGCTTGGAGCGAACGACCTACACCGAACTGAGATACCTACAGCGTGAGCTATGAGAAAGCGCC
ACGCTTCCCGAAGGGAGAAAGGCGGACAGGTATCCGGTAAGCGGCAGGGTCGGAACAGGAGAGCGCACGA
GGGAGCTTCCAGGGGGAAACGCCTGGTATCTTTATAGTCCTGTCGGGTTTCGCCACCTCTGACTTGAGCG
TCGATTTTTGTGATGCTCGTCAGGGGGGCGGAGCCTATGGAAAAACGCCAGCAACGCGGCCTTTTTACGG
TTCCTGCTCGGATCTGTTGGACCGGACAGTAGTCATGGTTGATGGGCTGCCTGTATCGAGTGGTGATTTT
GTGCCGAGCTGCCGGTCGGGGAGCTGTTGGCTGGCTGGTGGCAGGATATATTGTGGTGTAAACAAATTGA
CGCTTAGACAACTTAATAACACATTGCGGACGTTTTTAATGTACTGGGGTT
